Addgene plasmid #230953: pKDcas9 67 cerulean
Purpose: aTc inducible knockdown of FlhDC and FliZ
Depositing lab: Andrew Griffiths. Depositing organization: Ecole Superieure de Physique et de Chimie Industrielles de Paris (ESPCI). Publication: Global regulators enable bacterial adaptation to a phenotypic trade-off. Deyell M, Opuu V, Griffiths AD, Tans SJ, Nghe P. iScience. 2024 Dec 9;28(1):111521. doi: 10.1016/j.isci.2024.111521. eCollection 2025 Jan 17. PubMed 39811663.
Backbone
  Vector backbone: pdCas9
  Vector type: CRISPR
Growth in bacteria
  Bacterial resistance: Kanamycin, 50 μg/mL
  Growth temperature: 37°C
  Growth strain: DH5alpha
  Copy number: High Copy
Gene/Insert
  Gene/Insert name: dCas9
  gRNA/shRNA sequence: see annotated Genbank file
  Species: Other
  Mutation: additional tetO
  Cloning method: Golden Gate
Terms and licenses: Academic/Nonprofit Terms; Industry Terms: Not Available to Industry
How to cite: pKDcas9 67 cerulean was a gift from Andrew Griffiths (Addgene plasmid # 230953 ; http://n2t.net/addgene:230953 ; RRID:Addgene_230953)
