[The description below was written by a language model from this plasmid's Addgene catalogue record and pLannotate feature annotations shown in this document.]
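Description:
pKDcas9 67 cerulean is an 8.6 kb bacterial CRISPR interference plasmid built on the pdCas9 backbone by Golden Gate assembly and designed for anhydrotetracycline (aTc)-inducible knockdown of FlhDC and FliZ. It replicates from a p15A origin, which is compatible with ColE1-type plasmids. The catalogue lists it as high copy, whereas p15A is generally regarded as medium copy; a short RSF origin fragment is also annotated next to it. Selection is by kanamycin through the neo (nptII) gene, which is preceded by a remnant of the Tn5 transposase and followed by the lambda t0 terminator.

The central payload is catalytically dead Streptococcus pyogenes Cas9 (D10A/H840A), which binds DNA under RNA guidance without cutting it and so blocks transcription of its targets. dCas9 is driven from the divergent tetR/tetA promoter region, with TetR encoded on the opposite strand. The record notes an additional tetO operator, consistent with the annotated tet-response fragment between the promoter and dCas9, presumably to tighten repression in the absence of inducer. Transcription of dCas9 ends at rrnB T1 and T7Te terminators. Guide RNAs come from a native-style CRISPR array: a crRNA leader followed by three direct repeats, an arrangement that leaves room for two spacers and fits the two stated targets, together with a separately encoded tracrRNA. The spacer sequences themselves are not given in the record.

A separate cassette expresses the cyan fluorescent protein mCerulean constitutively from the strong J23119 promoter, providing a fluorescent label for cells carrying the plasmid. The associated publication concerns how global regulators enable bacterial adaptation to a phenotypic trade-off, and this construct allows titratable repression of the two targeted regulators in that work.
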