Features (pLannotate 1.2.2; 20 found; start..end, strand, type, name):
      1..546     +  rep_origin     p15A ori: Plasmids containing the medium-copy-number p15A origin of replication can be propagated in E. coli cells that contain a second plasmid with the ColE1 origin.
    634..689     +  rep_origin     RSF ori (fragment): Plasmids containing the RSF 1030 origin of replication can be propagated in E. coli cells that contain additional plasmids with compatible origins.
    708..735     -  terminator     T7Te terminator: phage T7 early transcription terminator
    751..822     -  terminator     rrnB T1 terminator: transcription terminator T1 from the E. coli rrnB gene
    848..4952    -  CDS            dCas9 (fragment): catalytically dead mutant of the Cas9 endonuclease from the Streptococcus pyogenes Type II CRISPR/Cas system RNA-guided DNA-binding protein that lacks endonuclease activity due to the D10A mutation in the RuvC catalytic domain and the H840A mutation in the HNH catalytic domain
   4985..5008    -  protein_bind   tetracycline response element (fragment): contains seven copies of the tetracycline operator tetO tetracycline repressor TetR
   5015..5069    -  promoter       tetR/tetA promoters: tetR; overlapping promoters for bacterial tetR and tetA
   5088..5711    +  CDS            TetR: tetracycline repressor TetR; tetR from transposon Tn10; TetR binds to the tetracycline operator tetO to inhibit transcription. This inhibition can be relieved by adding tetracycline or doxycycline.
   5727..5858    +  misc_feature   crRNA leader: crRNA leader sequence for the Streptococcus pyogenes CRISPR/Cas system
   5859..5894    +  repeat_region  DR: direct repeat for the Streptococcus pyogenes CRISPR/Cas system
   5925..5960    +  repeat_region  DR: direct repeat for the Streptococcus pyogenes CRISPR/Cas system
   5991..6026    +  repeat_region  DR: direct repeat for the Streptococcus pyogenes CRISPR/Cas system
   6147..6225    +  misc_RNA       tracrRNA: trans-activating CRISPR RNA for the Streptococcus pyogenes CRISPR/Cas9 system
   6416..6535    +  CDS            tnpA (fragment): TN5P_ECOLX - Also known as tnp. Experimental evidence at protein level: Swiss-Prot protein existence level 1. Mediates transposition of transposon Tn5 by a 'cut and paste' mechanism. First, the monomeric transposase binds the 19 bp inverted DNA repeats flanking the transposon. Then, dimerization of the DNA- bound transposase creates a synaptic DNA complex. After nicking of the first DNA strand, excision of the transposon proceeds through a series of intermediates. The transposase then mediates the insertion of the transposon at a new site by strand transfer. The activity of the wild- type tran
   6567..7358    +  CDS            neo: KKA2_KLEPN - Also known as kan, nptII. Experimental evidence at protein level: Swiss-Prot protein existence level 1. Resistance to kanamycin, neomycin, paromomycin, ribostamycin, butirosin and gentamicin B. From Klebsiella pneumoniae.
   7380..7474    +  terminator     lambda t0 terminator: transcription terminator from phage lambda
   7567..7594    -  terminator     T7Te terminator: phage T7 early transcription terminator
   7689..8405    -  CDS            mCerulean: mCerulean is a basic (constitutively fluorescent) cyan fluorescent protein published in 2005, derived from Aequorea victoria. It is reported to be a very rapidly-maturing monomer.
   8427..8461    -  promoter       J23119(SpeI) promoter: bacterial promoter (Registry of Standard Biological Parts BBa J23119) modified to end with an SpeI site
   8479..8495    +  terminator     bacterial terminator (fragment): putative bacterial transcription terminator
>Addgene plasmid #230953 | pKDcas9 67 cerulean | addgene full sequence | sequence record 459950 | Addgene NGS Result
TTGAGATCGTTTTGGTCTGCGCGTAATCTCTTGCTCTGAAAACGAAAAAACCGCCTTGCAGGGCGGTTTT
TCGAAGGTTCTCTGAGCTACCAACTCTTTGAACCGAGGTAACTGGCTTGGAGGAGCGCAGTCACCAAAAC
TTGTCCTTTCAGTTTAGCCTTAACCGGCGCATGACTTCAAGACTAACTCCTCTAAATCAATTACCAGTGG
CTGCTGCCAGTGGTGCTTTTGCATGTCTTTCCGGGTTGGACTCAAGACGATAGTTACCGGATAAGGCGCA
GCGGTCGGACTGAACGGGGGGTTCGTGCATACAGTCCAGCTTGGAGCGAACTGCCTACCCGGAACTGAGT
GTCAGGCGTGGAATGAGACAAACGCGGCCATAACAGCGGAATGACACCGGTAAACCGAAAGGCAGGAACA
GGAGAGCGCACGAGGGAGCCGCCAGGGGGAAACGCCTGGTATCTTTATAGTCCTGTCGGGTTTCGCCACC
ACTGATTTGAGCGTCAGATTTCGTGATGCTTGTCAGGGGGGCGGAGCCTATGGAAAAACGGCTTTGCCGC
GGCCCTCTCACTTCCCTGTTAAGTATCTTCCTGGCATCTTCCAGGAAATCTCCGCCCCGTTCGTAAGCCA
TTTCCGCTCGCCGCAGTCGAACGACCGAGCGTAGCGAGTCAGTGAGCGAGGAAGCGGAATATATCCCTAG
GTATAAACGCAGAAAGGCCCACCCGAAGGTGAGCCAGTGTGACTCTAGTAGAGAGCGTTCACCGACAAAC
AACAGATAAAACGAAAGGCCCAGTCTTTCGACTGAGCCTTTCGTTTTATTTGATGCCTGGAGATCCTTAC
TCGAGTTAGTCACCTCCTAGCTGACTCAAATCAATGCGTGTTTCATAAAGACCAGTGATGGATTGATGGA
TAAGAGTGGCATCTAAAACTTCTTTTGTAGACGTATATCGTTTACGATCAATTGTTGTATCAAAATATTT
AAAAGCAGCGGGAGCTCCAAGATTCGTCAACGTAAATAAATGAATAATATTTTCTGCTTGTTCACGTATT
GGTTTGTCTCTATGTTTGTTATATGCACTAAGAACTTTATCTAAATTGGCATCTGCTAAAATAACACGCT
TAGAAAATTCACTGATTTGCTCAATAATCTCATCTAAATAATGCTTATGCTGCTCCACAAACAATTGTTT
TTGTTCGTTATCTTCTGGACTACCCTTCAACTTTTCATAATGACTAGCTAAATATAAAAAATTCACATAT
TTGCTTGGCAGAGCCAGCTCATTTCCTTTTTGTAATTCTCCGGCACTAGCCAGCATCCGTTTACGACCGT
TTTCTAACTCAAAAAGACTATATTTAGGTAGTTTAATGATTAAGTCTTTTTTAACTTCCTTATATCCTTT
AGCTTCTAAAAAGTCAATCGGATTTTTTTCAAAGGAACTTCTTTCCATAATTGTGATCCCTAGTAACTCT
TTAACGGATTTTAACTTCTTCGATTTCCCTTTTTCCACCTTAGCAACCACTAGGACTGAATAAGCTACCG
TTGGACTATCAAAACCACCATATTTTTTTGGATCCCAGTCTTTTTTACGAGCAATAAGCTTGTCCGAATT
TCTTTTTGGTAAAATTGACTCCTTGGAGAATCCGCCTGTCTGTACTTCTGTTTTCTTGACAATATTGACT
TGGGGCATGGACAATACTTTGCGCACTGTGGCAAAATCTCGCCCTTTATCCCAGACAATTTCTCCAGTTT
CCCCATTAGTTTCGATTAGAGGGCGTTTGCGAATCTCTCCATTTGCAAGTGTAATTTCTGTTTTGAAGAA
GTTCATGATATTAGAGTAAAAGAAATATTTTGCGGTTGCTTTGCCTATTTCTTGCTCAGACTTAGCAATC
ATTTTACGAACATCATAAACTTTATAATCACCATAGACAAACTCCGATTCAAGTTTTGGATATTTCTTAA
TCAAAGCAGTTCCAACGACGGCATTTAGATACGCATCATGGGCATGATGGTAATTGTTAATCTCACGTAC
TTTATAGAATTGGAAATCTTTTCGGAAGTCAGAAACTAATTTAGATTTTAAGGTAATCACTTTAACCTCT
CGAATAAGTTTATCATTTTCATCGTATTTAGTATTCATGCGACTATCCAAAATTTGTGCCACATGCTTAG
TGATTTGGCGAGTTTCAACCAATTGGCGTTTGATAAAACCAGCTTTATCAAGTTCACTCAAACCTCCACG
TTCAGCTTTCGTTAAATTATCAAACTTACGTTGAGTGATTAACTTGGCGTTTAGAAGTTGTCTCCAATAG
TTTTTCATCTTTTTGACTACTTCTTCACTTGGAACGTTATCCGATTTACCACGATTTTTATCAGAACGCG
TTAAGACCTTATTGTCTATTGAATCGTCTTTAAGGAAACTTTGTGGAACAATGGCATCGACATCATAATC
ACTTAAACGATTAATATCTAATTCTTGGTCCACATACATGTCTCTTCCATTTTGGAGATAATAGAGATAG
AGCTTTTCATTTTGCAATTGAGTATTTTCAACAGGATGCTCTTTAAGAATCTGACTTCCTAATTCTTTGA
TACCTTCTTCGATTCGTTTCATACGCTCTCGCGAATTTTTCTGGCCCTTTTGAGTTGTCTGATTTTCACG
TGCCATTTCAATAACGATATTTTCTGGCTTATGCCGCCCCATTACTTTGACCAATTCATCAACAACTTTT
ACAGTCTGTAAAATACCTTTTTTAATAGCAGGGCTACCAGCTAAATTTGCAATATGTTCATGTAAACTAT
CGCCTTGTCCAGACACTTGTGCTTTTTGAATGTCTTCTTTAAATGTCAAACTATCATCATGGATCAGCTG
CATAAAATTGCGATTGGCAAAACCATCTGATTTCAAAAAATCTAATATTGTTTTGCCAGATTGCTTATCC
CTAATACCATTAATCAATTTTCGAGACAAACGTCCCCAACCAGTATAACGGCGACGTTTAAGCTGTTTCA
TCACCTTATCATCAAAGAGGTGAGCATATGTTTTAAGTCTTTCCTCAATCATCTCCCTATCTTCAAATAA
GGTCAATGTTAAAACAATATCCTCTAAGATATCTTCATTTTCTTCATTATCCAAAAAATCTTTATCTTTA
ATAATTTTTAGCAAATCATGGTAGGTACCTAATGAAGCATTAAATCTATCTTCAACTCCTGAAATTTCAA
CACTATCAAAACATTCTATTTTTTTGAAATAATCTTCTTTTAATTGCTTAACGGTTACTTTTCGATTTGT
TTTGAAGAGTAAATCAACAATGGCTTTCTTCTGTTCACCTGAAAGAAATGCTGGTTTTCGCATTCCTTCA
GTAACATATTTGACCTTTGTCAATTCGTTATAAACCGTAAAATACTCATAAAGCAAACTATGTTTTGGTA
GTACTTTTTCATTTGGAAGATTTTTATCAAAGTTTGTCATGCGTTCAATAAATGATTGAGCTGAAGCACC
TTTATCGACAACTTCTTCAAAATTCCATGGGGTAATTGTTTCTTCAGACTTCCGAGTCATCCATGCAAAA
CGACTATTGCCACGCGCCAATGGACCAACATAATAAGGAATTCGAAAAGTCAAGATTTTTTCAATCTTCT
CACGATTGTCTTTTAAAAATGGATAAAAGTCTTCTTGTCTTCTCAAAATAGCATGCAGCTCACCCAAGTG
AATTTGATGGGGAATAGAGCCGTTGTCAAAGGTCCGTTGCTTGCGCAGCAAATCTTCACGATTTAGTTTC
ACCAATAATTCCTCAGTACCATCCATTTTTTCTAAAATTGGTTTGATAAATTTATAAAATTCTTCTTGGC
TAGCTCCCCCATCAATATAACCTGCATATCCGTTTTTTGATTGATCAAAAAAGATTTCTTTATACTTTTC
TGGAAGTTGTTGTCGAACTAAAGCTTTTAAAAGAGTCAAGTCTTGATGATGTTCATCGTAGCGTTTAATC
ATTGAAGCTGATAGGGGAGCCTTAGTTATTTCAGTATTTACTCTTAGGATATCTGAAAGTAAAATAGCAT
CTGATAAATTCTTAGCTGCCAAAAACAAATCAGCATATTGATCTCCAATTTGCGCCAATAAATTATCTAA
ATCATCATCGTAAGTATCTTTTGAAAGCTGTAATTTAGCATCTTCTGCCAAATCAAAATTTGATTTAAAA
TTAGGGGTCAAACCCAATGACAAAGCAATGAGATTCCCAAATAAGCCATTTTTCTTCTCACCGGGGAGCT
GAGCAATGAGATTTTCTAATCGTCTTGATTTACTCAATCGTGCAGAAAGAATCGCTTTAGCATCTACTCC
ACTTGCGTTAATAGGGTTTTCTTCAAATAATTGATTGTAGGTTTGTACCAACTGGATAAATAGTTTGTCC
ACATCACTATTATCAGGATTTAAATCTCCCTCAATCAAAAAATGACCACGAAACTTAATCATATGCGCTA
AGGCCAAATAGATTAAGCGCAAATCCGCTTTATCAGTAGAATCTACCAATTTTTTTCGCAGATGATAGAT
AGTTGGATATTTCTCATGATAAGCAACTTCATCTACTATATTTCCAAAAATAGGATGACGTTCATGCTTC
TTGTCTTCTTCCACCAAAAAAGACTCTTCAAGTCGATGAAAGAAACTATCATCTACTTTCGCCATCTCAT
TTGAAAAAATCTCCTGTAGATAACAAATACGATTCTTCCGACGTGTATACCTTCTACGAGCTGTCCGTTT
GAGACGAGTCGCTTCCGCTGTCTCTCCACTGTCAAATAAAAGAGCCCCTATAAGATTTTTTTTGATACTG
TGGCGGTCTGTATTTCCCAGAACCTTGAACTTTTTAGACGGAACCTTATATTCATCAGTGATCACCGCCC
ATCCGACGCTATTTGTGCCGATAGCTAAGCCTATTGAGTATTTCTTATCCATAGATCCTTTCTCCTCTTT
AGATCTTTTGAATTCTTTTCTCTATCACTGATAGGGAGGGTCAATCTCTATCACTGATAGGGAGTGGTAA
AATAACTCTATCAACGATAGAGTGTCAACAAAAATTAGGAATTAATGATGTCTAGATTAGATAAAAGTAA
AGTGATTAACAGCGCATTAGAGCTGCTTAATGAGGTCGGAATCGAAGGTTTAACAACCCGTAAACTCGCC
CAGAAGCTAGGTGTAGAGCAGCCTACATTGTATTGGCATGTAAAAAATAAGCGGGCTTTGCTCGACGCCT
TAGCCATTGAGATGTTAGATAGGCACCATACTCACTTTTGCCCTTTAGAAGGGGAAAGCTGGCAAGATTT
TTTACGTAATAACGCTAAAAGTTTTAGATGTGCTTTACTAAGTCATCGCGATGGAGCAAAAGTACATTTA
GGTACACGGCCTACAGAAAAACAGTATGAAACTCTCGAAAATCAATTAGCCTTTTTATGCCAACAAGGTT
TTTCACTAGAGAATGCATTATATGCACTCAGCGCTGTGGGGCATTTTACTTTAGGTTGCGTATTGGAAGA
TCAAGAGCATCAAGTCGCTAAAGAAGAAAGGGAAACACCTACTACTGATAGTATGCCGCCATTATTACGA
CAAGCTATCGAATTATTTGATCACCAAGGTGCAGAGCCAGCCTTCTTATTCGGCCTTGAATTGATCATAT
GCGGATTAGAAAAACAACTTAAATGTGAAAGTGGGTCTTAAGGTACCATGGGATCCTATTTCTTAATAAC
TAAAAATATGGTATAATACTCTTAATAAATGCAGTAATACAGGGGCTTTTCAAGACTGAAGTCTAGCTGA
GACAAATAGTGCGATTACGAAATTTTTTAGACAAAAATAGTCTACGAGGTTTTAGAGCTATGCTGTTTTG
AATGGTCCCAAAACACCGCACCCCGTGATGTCGCCGGGAAGCCCGTTTTAGAGCTATGCTGTTTTGAATG
GTCCCAAAACCGATAAACAGCCCTGCGTTATATGAGTTATGTTTTAGAGCTATGCTGTTTTGAATGGTCC
CAAAACTTCAGCACACTGAGACTTGTTGAGTTGAATTCATGAGTATTAAGTATTGTTTTATGGCTGATAA
ATTTCTTTGAATTTCTCCTTGATTATTTGTTATAAAAGTTATAAAATAATCTTGTTGGAACCATTCAAAA
CAGCATAGCAAGTTAAAATAAGGCTAGTCCGTTATCAACTTGAAAAAGTGGCACCGAGTCGGTGCTTTTT
TTGATACTTCTATTCTACTCTGACTGCAAACCAAAAAAACAAGCGCTTTCAAAACGCTTGTTTTATCATT
TTTAGGGAAATTAATCTCTTAATCCTTTTATCATTCTACATTTAGGCGCTGCCATCTTAAGACGAAAGGG
CCTCGTGATACGCCTATTTTTATAGGTTAATGTCATGATAATAATGGTTTCTTAGACGTCGGAATTGCCA
GCTGGGGCGCCCTCTGGTAAGGTTGGGAAGCCCTGCAAAGTAAACTGGATGGCTTTCTTGCCGCCAAGGA
TCTGATGGCGCAGGGGATCAAGATCTGATCAAGAGACAGGATGAGGATCGTTTCGCATGATTGAACAAGA
TGGATTGCACGCAGGTTCTCCGGCCGCTTGGGTGGAGAGGCTATTCGGCTATGACTGGGCACAACAGACA
ATCGGCTGCTCTGATGCCGCCGTGTTCCGGCTGTCAGCGCAGGGGCGCCCGGTTCTTTTTGTCAAGACCG
ACCTGTCCGGTGCCCTGAATGAACTGCAGGACGAGGCAGCGCGGCTATCGTGGCTGGCCACGACGGGCGT
TCCTTGCGCAGCTGTGCTCGACGTTGTCACTGAAGCGGGAAGGGACTGGCTGCTATTGGGCGAAGTGCCG
GGGCAGGATCTCCTGTCATCTCACCTTGCTCCTGCCGAGAAAGTATCCATCATGGCTGATGCAATGCGGC
GGCTGCATACGCTTGATCCGGCTACCTGCCCATTCGACCACCAAGCGAAACATCGCATCGAGCGAGCACG
TACTCGGATGGAAGCCGGTCTTGTCGATCAGGATGATCTGGACGAAGAGCATCAGGGGCTCGCGCCAGCC
GAACTGTTCGCCAGGCTCAAGGCGCGCATGCCCGACGGCGAGGATCTCGTCGTGACCCATGGCGATGCCT
GCTTGCCGAATATCATGGTGGAAAATGGCCGCTTTTCTGGATTCATCGACTGTGGCCGGCTGGGTGTGGC
GGACCGCTATCAGGACATAGCGTTGGCTACCCGTGATATTGCTGAAGAGCTTGGCGGCGAATGGGCTGAC
CGCTTCCTCGTGCTTTACGGTATCGCCGCTCCCGATTCGCAGCGCATCGCCTTCTATCGCCTTCTTGACG
AGTTCTTCTGAGCGGGACTCTCTCGCTTGGACTCCTGTTGATAGATCCAGTAATGACCTCAGAACTCCAT
CTGGATTTGTTCAGAACGCTCGGTTGCCGCCGGGCGTTTTTTATTGGTGAGAATCCAAGCACTAGTTGGT
ACCGGCATCAATAGTAAAATAATAAAAAAGCCGGATTAATAATCTGGCTTTTTATATTCTCTCTCTAGTA
TATAAACGCAGAAAGGCCAACCCGAAGGTGAGCCAGTGTGAGACTATCATACTCATATCGTGTGAAGATT
TGCTGCGCTATTCAGATCCTCTTCTGAGATGAGTTTTTGTTCGGGCCCAAGCTTCTCACTTATACAATTC
ATCCATGCCGAGGGTAATACCGGCCGCTGTCACAAACTCCAGGAGAACCATATGGTCACGTTTTTCGTTT
GGGTCTTTAGAGAGTTTTGACTGCGTCGACAGGTAATGGTTGTCAGGGAGCAGTACCGGCCCATCGCCGA
TCGGGGTATTCTGCTGGTAGTGATCCGCCAGTTGCACGCTCCCATCTTCGATATTGTGGCGAATTTTAAA
GTTTGCCTTGATGCCATTTTTCTGTTTATCTGCAGTGATATAAACATTATCGCTAATAGCGTTGTATTCC
AGCTTGTGCCCAAGAATGTTGCCGTCTTCTTTGAAATCAATTCCTTTCAGTTCGATGCGATTTACCAGCG
TATCGCCCTCAAATTTCACTTCCGCACGGGTTTTGTAGTTCCCATCGTCCTTAAAGAAAATTGTGCGTTC
CTGAACATAACCTTCCGGCATTGCAGATTTAAAGAAGTCGTGTTGTTTCATATGATCTGGGTAACGCGCA
AAACACTGTACCCCCCACGTTAATGTCGTGACAAGGGTAGGCCAGGGCACCGGCAGTTTGCCAGTCGTAC
AGATGAATTTGAGCGTGAGCTTGCCGTACGTCGCGTCACCCTCGCCCTCGCCGCTGACCGAAAATTTATG
GCCATTCACATCACCATCAAGTTCAACAAGAATCGGCACCACGCCGGTAAATAATTCTTCGCCCTTGCTT
ACCATTTAGTATTTCTCCTCTTTAGTACTAGTATTATACCTAGGACTGAGCTAGCTGTCAAAGATCTTTA
GAATTCCAGAAATCATCCTTAGCGACTAGTAACAACTTATATCGTATGGGGCTGACTTCAGGTGCTACAT
TTGAAGAGATAAATTGCACTGAAATCTAGAAATATTTTATCTGATTAATAAGATGATCTTC
